>Addgene plasmid #105968 | p3E NWASP-CA | depositor full sequence | sequence record 200747 | p3E NWASP-CA  sequence 2810 bps
CTTTCCTGCGTTATCCCCTGATTCTGTGGATAACCGTATTACCGCCTTTGAGTGAGCTGATACCGCTCGC
CGCAGCCGAACGACCGAGCGCAGCGAGTCAGTGAGCGAGGAAGCGGAAGAGCGCCCAATACGCAAACCGC
CTCTCCCCGCGCGTTGGCCGATTCATTAATGCAGCTGGCACGACAGGTTTCCCGACTGGAAAGCGGGCAG
TGAGCGCAACGCAATTAATACGCGTACCGCTAGCCAGGAAGAGTTTGTAGAAACGCAAAAAGGCCATCCG
TCAGGATGGCCTTCTGCTTAGTTTGATGCCTGGCAGTTTATGGCGGGCGTCCTGCCCGCCACCCTCCGGG
CCGTTGCTTCACAACGTTCAAATCCGCTCCCGGCGGATTTGTCCTACTCAGGAGAGCGTTCACCGACAAA
CAACAGATAAAACGAAAGGCCCAGTCTTCCGACTGAGCCTTTCGTTTTATTTGATGCCTGGCAGTTCCCT
ACTCTCGCGTTAACGCTAGCATGGATGTTTTCCCAGTCACGACGTTGTAAAACGACGGCCAGTCTTAAGC
TCGGGCCCTGCAGCTCTAGAGCTCGAATTCTACAGGTCACTAATACCATCTAAGTAGTTGATTCATAGTG
ACTGCATATGTTGTGTTTTACAGTATTATGTAGTCTGTTTTTTATGCAAAATCTAATTTAATATATTGAT
ATTTATATCATTTTACGTTTCTCGTTCAACTTTCTTGTACAAAGTGGCTGTGTCTGAATCCCCGGACCCC
AACCCTCCAGCTCAAGAGGAATCCTCAGAGGGAATTGTGGGAGCTTTGATGATGGTGATGCAGAAAAGGA
GTAAAGTTATCCATTCATCAGAAGACGAAGAGGATGATGGGGGCGAAGAAGAAGAAGATGATGAATGGGA
TGACTAAGCAACTTTATTATACAAAGTTGGCATTATAAAAAAGCATTGCTTATCAATTTGTTGCAACGAA
CAGGTCACTATCAGTCAAAATAAAATCATTATTTGGAGCTCCATGGTAGCGTTAACGCGGCCGCGATATC
CCCTATAGTGAGTCGTATTACATGGTCATAGCTGTTTCCTGGCAGCTCTGGCCCGTGTCTCAAAATCTCT
GATGTTACATTGCACAAGATAAAAATATATCATCATGAACAATAAAACTGTCTGCTTACATAAACAGTAA
TACAAGGGGTGTTATGAGCCATATTCAACGGGAAACGTCGAGGCCGCGATTAAATTCCAACATGGATGCT
GATTTATATGGGTATAAATGGGCTCGCGATAATGTCGGGCAATCAGGTGCGACAATCTATCGCTTGTATG
GGAAGCCCGATGCGCCAGAGTTGTTTCTGAAACATGGCAAAGGTAGCGTTGCCAATGATGTTACAGATGA
GATGGTCAGACTAAACTGGCTGACGGAATTTATGCCTCTTCCGACCATCAAGCATTTTATCCGTACTCCT
GATGATGCATGGTTACTCACCACTGCGATCCCCGGAAAAACAGCATTCCAGGTATTAGAAGAATATCCTG
ATTCAGGTGAAAATATTGTTGATGCGCTGGCAGTGTTCCTGCGCCGGTTGCATTCGATTCCTGTTTGTAA
TTGTCCTTTTAACAGCGATCGCGTATTTCGTCTCGCTCAGGCGCAATCACGAATGAATAACGGTTTGGTT
GATGCGAGTGATTTTGATGACGAGCGTAATGGCTGGCCTGTTGAACAAGTCTGGAAAGAAATGCATAAAC
TTTTGCCATTCTCACCGGATTCAGTCGTCACTCATGGTGATTTCTCACTTGATAACCTTATTTTTGACGA
GGGGAAATTAATAGGTTGTATTGATGTTGGACGAGTCGGAATCGCAGACCGATACCAGGATCTTGCCATC
CTATGGAACTGCCTCGGTGAGTTTTCTCCTTCATTACAGAAACGGCTTTTTCAAAAATATGGTATTGATA
ATCCTGATATGAATAAATTGCAGTTTCATTTGATGCTCGATGAGTTTTTCTAATCAGAATTGGTTAATTG
GTTGTAACACTGGCAGAGCATTACGCTGACTTGACGGGACGGCGCAAGCTCATGACCAAAATCCCTTAAC
GTGAGTTACGCGTCGTTCCACTGAGCGTCAGACCCCGTAGAAAAGATCAAAGGATCTTCTTGAGATCCTT
TTTTTCTGCGCGTAATCTGCTGCTTGCAAACAAAAAAACCACCGCTACCAGCGGTGGTTTGTTTGCCGGA
TCAAGAGCTACCAACTCTTTTTCCGAAGGTAACTGGCTTCAGCAGAGCGCAGATACCAAATACTGTCCTT
CTAGTGTAGCCGTAGTTAGGCCACCACTTCAAGAACTCTGTAGCACCGCCTACATACCTCGCTCTGCTAA
TCCTGTTACCAGTGGCTGCTGCCAGTGGCGATAAGTCGTGTCTTACCGGGTTGGACTCAAGACGATAGTT
ACCGGATAAGGCGCAGCGGTCGGGCTGAACGGGGGGTTCGTGCACACAGCCCAGCTTGGAGCGAACGACC
TACACCGAACTGAGATACCTACAGCGTGAGCATTGAGAAAGCGCCACGCTTCCCGAAGGGAGAAAGGCGG
ACAGGTATCCGGTAAGCGGCAGGGTCGGAACAGGAGAGCGCACGAGGGAGCTTCCAGGGGGAAACGCCTG
GTATCTTTATAGTCCTGTCGGGTTTCGCCACCTCTGACTTGAGCGTCGATTTTTGTGATGCTCGTCAGGG
GGGCGGAGCCTATGGAAAAACGCCAGCAACGCGGCCTTTTTACGGTTCCTGGCCTTTTGCTGGCCTTTTG
CTCACATGTT
Features (pLannotate 1.2.2; 11 found; start..end, strand, type, name):
    121..213     +  CDS            lacI (fragment): lac repressor; lacI; The lac repressor binds to the lac operator to inhibit transcription in E. coli. This inhibition can be relieved by adding lactose or isopropyl-β-D-thiogalactopyranoside (IPTG).
    268..295     -  terminator     rrnB T2 terminator: transcription terminator T2 from the E. coli rrnB gene
    427..470     +  terminator     rrnB T1 terminator: Escherichia coli rrnB; transcription terminator T1 from the E. coli rrnB gene
    517..553     -  CDS            lacZα (fragment): LacZα fragment of β-galactosidase; lacZ fragment
    624..747     -  protein_bind   attR2: mutant version of attR; recombination site for the Gateway® LR reaction LR Clonase™
    756..914     +  CDS            WAS (fragment): WASP_HUMAN - Also known as IMD2. Experimental evidence at protein level: Swiss-Prot protein existence level 1. Effector protein for Rho-type GTPases that regulates actin filament reorganization via its interaction with the Arp2/3 complex (PubMed:12235133, PubMed:12769847, PubMed:16275905). Important for efficient actin polymerization (PubMed:8625410, PubMed:12235133, PubMed:16275905). Possible regulator of lymphocyte and platelet function (PubMed:9405671). Mediates actin filament reorganization and the formation of actin pedestals upon infection by pathogenic bacteria (PubMed:18650809). In add
    919..939     -  protein_bind   attB3: mutant version of attB; core recombination site for the Gateway® BP reaction BP Clonase™
    930..1015    -  protein_bind   attL1 (fragment): mutant version of attL; recombination site for the Gateway® LR reaction LR Clonase™
   1052..1070    -  promoter       T7 promoter: promoter for bacteriophage T7 RNA polymerase
   1204..2013    +  CDS            KanR: aminoglycoside phosphotransferase; aph(3')-Ia; confers resistance to kanamycin in bacteria or G418 (Geneticin®) in eukaryotes
   2160..2748    +  rep_origin     ori: high-copy-number ColE1/pMB1/pBR322/pUC origin of replication
