>Addgene plasmid #105968 | p3E NWASP-CA | addgene full sequence | sequence record 203032 | Addgene NGS Result
CTTTCCTGCGTTATCCCCTGATTCTGTGGATAACCGTATTACCGCCTTTGAGTGAGCTGATACCGCTCGC
CGCAGCCGAACGACCGAGCGCAGCGAGTCAGTGAGCGAGGAAGCGGAAGAGCGCCCAATACGCAAACCGC
CTCTCCCCGCGCGTTGGCCGATTCATTAATGCAGCTGGCACGACAGGTTTCCCGACTGGAAAGCGGGCAG
TGAGCGCAACGCAATTAATACGCGTACCGCTAGCCAGGAAGAGTTTGTAGAAACGCAAAAAGGCCATCCG
TCAGGATGGCCTTCTGCTTAGTTTGATGCCTGGCAGTTTATGGCGGGCGTCCTGCCCGCCACCCTCCGGG
CCGTTGCTTCACAACGTTCAAATCCGCTCCCGGCGGATTTGTCCTACTCAGGAGAGCGTTCACCGACAAA
CAACAGATAAAACGAAAGGCCCAGTCTTCCGACTGAGCCTTTCGTTTTATTTGATGCCTGGCAGTTCCCT
ACTCTCGCGTTAACGCTAGCATGGATGTTTTCCCAGTCACGACGTTGTAAAACGACGGCCAGTCTTAAGC
TCGGGCCCTGCAGCTCTAGAGCTCGAATTCTACAGGTCACTAATACCATCTAAGTAGTTGGTTCATAGTG
ACTGCATATGTTGTGTTTTACAGTATTATGTAGTCTGTTTTTTATGCAAAATCTAATTTAATATATTGAT
ATTTATATCATTTTACGTTTCTCGTTCAACTTTCTTGTACAAAGTGGCTGTGTCTGAATCCCCGGACCCC
AACCCTCCAGCTCAAGAGGAATCCTCAGAGGGAATTGTGGGAGCTTTGATGATGGTGATGCAGAAAAGGA
GTAAAGTTATCCATTCATCAGAAGACGAAGAGGATGATGGGGGCGAAGAAGAAGAAGATGATGAATGGGA
TGACTAAGCAACTTTATTATACAAAGTTGGCATTATAAAAAAGCATTGCTTATCAATTTGTTGCAACGAA
CAGGTCACTATCAGTCAAAATAAAATCATTATTTGGAGCTCCATGGTAGCGTTAACGCGGCCGCGATATC
CCCTATAGTGAGTCGTATTACATGGTCATAGCTGTTTCCTGGCAGCTCTGGCCCGTGTCTCAAAATCTCT
GATGTTACATTGCACAAGATAAAAATATATCATCATGAACAATAAAACTGTCTGCTTACATAAACAGTAA
TACAAGGGGTGTTATGAGCCATATTCAACGGGAAACGTCGAGGCCGCGATTAAATTCCAACATGGATGCT
GATTTATATGGGTATAAATGGGCTCGCGATAATGTCGGGCAATCAGGTGCGACAATCTATCGCTTGTATG
GGAAGCCCGATGCGCCAGAGTTGTTTCTGAAACATGGCAAAGGTAGCGTTGCCAATGATGTTACAGATGA
GATGGTCAGACTAAACTGGCTGACGGAATTTATGCCTCTTCCGACCATCAAGCATTTTATCCGTACTCCT
GATGATGCATGGTTACTCACCACTGCGATCCCCGGAAAAACAGCATTCCAGGTATTAGAAGAATATCCTG
ATTCAGGTGAAAATATTGTTGATGCGCTGGCAGTGTTCCTGCGCCGGTTGCATTCGATTCCTGTTTGTAA
TTGTCCTTTTAACAGCGATCGCGTATTTCGTCTCGCTCAGGCGCAATCACGAATGAATAACGGTTTGGTT
GATGCGAGTGATTTTGATGACGAGCGTAATGGCTGGCCTGTTGAACAAGTCTGGAAAGAAATGCATAAAC
TTTTGCCATTCTCACCGGATTCAGTCGTCACTCATGGTGATTTCTCACTTGATAACCTTATTTTTGACGA
GGGGAAATTAATAGGTTGTATTGATGTTGGACGAGTCGGAATCGCAGACCGATACCAGGATCTTGCCATC
CTATGGAACTGCCTCGGTGAGTTTTCTCCTTCATTACAGAAACGGCTTTTTCAAAAATATGGTATTGATA
ATCCTGATATGAATAAATTGCAGTTTCATTTGATGCTCGATGAGTTTTTCTAATCAGAATTGGTTAATTG
GTTGTAACACTGGCAGAGCATTACGCTGACTTGACGGGACGGCGCAAGCTCATGACCAAAATCCCTTAAC
GTGAGTTACGCGTCGTTCCACTGAGCGTCAGACCCCGTAGAAAAGATCAAAGGATCTTCTTGAGATCCTT
TTTTTCTGCGCGTAATCTGCTGCTTGCAAACAAAAAAACCACCGCTACCAGCGGTGGTTTGTTTGCCGGA
TCAAGAGCTACCAACTCTTTTTCCGAAGGTAACTGGCTTCAGCAGAGCGCAGATACCAAATACTGTTCTT
CTAGTGTAGCCGTAGTTAGGCCACCACTTCAAGAACTCTGTAGCACCGCCTACATACCTCGCTCTGCTAA
TCCTGTTACCAGTGGCTGCTGCCAGTGGCGATAAGTCGTGTCTTACCGGGTTGGACTCAAGACGATAGTT
ACCGGATAAGGCGCAGCGGTCGGGCTGAACGGGGGGTTCGTGCACACAGCCCAGCTTGGAGCGAACGACC
TACACCGAACTGAGATACCTACAGCGTGAGCTATGAGAAAGCGCCACGCTTCCCGAAGGGAGAAAGGCGG
ACAGGTATCCGGTAAGCGGCAGGGTCGGAACAGGAGAGCGCACGAGGGAGCTTCCAGGGGGAAACGCCTG
GTATCTTTATAGTCCTGTCGGGTTTCGCCACCTCTGACTTGAGCGTCGATTTTTGTGATGCTCGTCAGGG
GGGCGGAGCCTATGGAAAAACGCCAGCAACGCGGCCTTTTTACGGTTCCTGGCCTTTTGCTGGCCTTTTG
CTCACATGTT
Features (pLannotate 1.2.2; 11 found; start..end, strand, type, name):
    121..213     +  CDS            lacI (fragment): lac repressor; lacI; The lac repressor binds to the lac operator to inhibit transcription in E. coli. This inhibition can be relieved by adding lactose or isopropyl-β-D-thiogalactopyranoside (IPTG).
    268..295     -  terminator     rrnB T2 terminator: transcription terminator T2 from the E. coli rrnB gene
    427..470     +  terminator     rrnB T1 terminator: Escherichia coli rrnB; transcription terminator T1 from the E. coli rrnB gene
    517..553     -  CDS            lacZα (fragment): LacZα fragment of β-galactosidase; lacZ fragment
    624..747     -  protein_bind   attR2: mutant version of attR; recombination site for the Gateway® LR reaction LR Clonase™
    756..914     +  CDS            WAS (fragment): WASP_HUMAN - Also known as IMD2. Experimental evidence at protein level: Swiss-Prot protein existence level 1. Effector protein for Rho-type GTPases that regulates actin filament reorganization via its interaction with the Arp2/3 complex (PubMed:12235133, PubMed:12769847, PubMed:16275905). Important for efficient actin polymerization (PubMed:8625410, PubMed:12235133, PubMed:16275905). Possible regulator of lymphocyte and platelet function (PubMed:9405671). Mediates actin filament reorganization and the formation of actin pedestals upon infection by pathogenic bacteria (PubMed:18650809). In add
    919..939     -  protein_bind   attB3: mutant version of attB; core recombination site for the Gateway® BP reaction BP Clonase™
    930..1015    -  protein_bind   attL1 (fragment): mutant version of attL; recombination site for the Gateway® LR reaction LR Clonase™
   1052..1070    -  promoter       T7 promoter: promoter for bacteriophage T7 RNA polymerase
   1204..2013    +  CDS            KanR: aminoglycoside phosphotransferase; aph(3')-Ia; confers resistance to kanamycin in bacteria or G418 (Geneticin®) in eukaryotes
   2160..2748    +  rep_origin     ori: high-copy-number ColE1/pMB1/pBR322/pUC origin of replication
