[The description below was written by a language model from this plasmid's Addgene catalogue record and pLannotate feature annotations shown in this document.]
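Description:
p3E NWASP-CA is a small (about 2.8 kb) Gateway 3' entry clone built in the pDONR P2r-P3 donor backbone, intended as the third-position element in multisite Gateway assembly rather than as an expression plasmid in its own right. It is propagated in E. coli at high copy from a ColE1/pUC-type origin and selected with kanamycin through an aminoglycoside phosphotransferase (KanR) gene. The backbone also carries the usual pDONR features: rrnB T1 and T2 transcription terminators upstream of the cloning site, which insulate the insert from read-through transcription, a T7 promoter on the far side of the insert, and short residual lacI and lacZα fragments that have no functional role here.

The insert is the C-terminal "CA" region of N-WASP, listed in the record as zebrafish in origin. The automated annotation detects it as a short coding segment of roughly 160 bp with homology to human WASP, an effector that drives actin polymerisation through the Arp2/3 complex. The fragment is flanked by an attR2 site on one side and by an attL-type site containing an attB3 core on the other (labelled by the annotation tool as an attL1 fragment, but consistent with the attL3 expected in a P2r-P3 entry clone). These sites allow an LR reaction to join it with 5' and middle entry elements in a destination vector, placing NWASP-CA at the 3' end, typically as a C-terminal fusion to the middle-element coding sequence. The entry clone has no eukaryotic promoter; expression depends on the 5' element chosen. The associated publication concerns ganglion cell translocation in the zebrafish retina, but the record does not state how the fragment was used there.
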