Addgene plasmid #105968: p3E NWASP-CA
Purpose: 3' element for Gateway cloning, NWASP C terminal domain
Depositing lab: Caren Norden. Depositing organization: Max Planck Institute of Molecular Cell Biology and Genetics. Publication: Independent modes of ganglion cell translocation ensure correct lamination of the zebrafish retina. Icha J, Kunath C, Rocha-Martins M, Norden C. J Cell Biol. 2016 Oct 24;215(2):259-275. 10.1083/jcb.201604095 PubMed 27810916.
Backbone
  Vector backbone: GW_pDONR_P2r-P3
  Vector type: Bacterial Expression
Growth in bacteria
  Bacterial resistance: Kanamycin, 50 μg/mL
  Growth temperature: 37°C
  Growth strain: DH5alpha
  Copy number: High Copy
Gene/Insert
  Gene/Insert name: NWASP-CA
  Species: D. rerio (zebrafish)
  Cloning method: Gateway Cloning
Terms and licenses: Academic/Nonprofit Terms; Industry Terms: Not Available to Industry
How to cite: p3E NWASP-CA was a gift from Caren Norden (Addgene plasmid # 105968 ; http://n2t.net/addgene:105968 ; RRID:Addgene_105968)
